Addgene plasmid #36695: TAL2252
Depositing lab: Keith Joung. Depositing organization: Massachusetts General Hospital. Publication: FLASH assembly of TALENs for high-throughput genome editing. Reyon D, Tsai SQ, Khayter C, Foden JA, Sander JD, Joung JK. Nat Biotechnol. 2012 Apr 8. doi: 10.1038/nbt.2170. PubMed 22484455.
Backbone
  Vector backbone: JDS78
  Backbone manufacturer: Joung lab (Addgene Plasmid # 32290)
  Backbone size w/o insert (bp): 6447
  Vector type: Mammalian, T7 for in vitro mRNA synthesis
Growth in bacteria
  Bacterial resistance: Ampicillin, 100 μg/mL
  Growth temperature: 37°C
  Growth strain: XL1 Blue
  Copy number: High Copy
Gene/Insert
  Gene/Insert name: EWSR1-TALEN_Left (alt name: EWSR1)
  Species: H. sapiens (human)
  Insert size (bp): 1640
  Entrez Gene: Ewsr1 (a.k.a. Ews, Ewsh)
  Promoter: CMV
  Tag / fusion protein: 3X Flag (N terminal on backbone); WT FOKI (C terminal on backbone)
  Cloning method: Restriction Enzyme; 5′ cloning site BsmBI (destroyed during cloning); 3′ cloning site BsmBI (destroyed during cloning)
  Sequencing primers: 5′ CMV-F; 3′ BGH-rev
Terms and licenses: Academic/Nonprofit Terms; Industry Terms: Not Available to Industry
Depositor comments: Target binding site: TGGCGTCCACGGGTGAGT It is strongly recommended that users perform a diagnostic digest to verify this plasmid prior to use. For example, a double digest of the plasmid with BamHI and KpnI should result in two bands at 2.2kb and 5.9kb.
How to cite: TAL2252 was a gift from Keith Joung (Addgene plasmid # 36695 ; http://n2t.net/addgene:36695 ; RRID:Addgene_36695)
