[The description below was written by a language model from this plasmid's Addgene catalogue record.]
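Description:
TAL2252 is a mammalian expression plasmid encoding the left monomer of a TALEN (transcription activator-like effector nuclease) pair directed against the human EWSR1 gene. It is built on the JDS78 backbone, a roughly 6.4 kb TALEN expression vector, into which an approximately 1.6 kb array of TAL effector repeats was inserted by restriction cloning through BsmBI sites that were destroyed in the process. BsmBI is a type IIS enzyme that cuts outside its recognition sequence, which allows the repeat array to be joined in frame with the flanking backbone-encoded parts. The plasmid is maintained at high copy in E. coli under ampicillin selection. The record gives no feature table, so the origin of replication and other backbone details are not stated.

The backbone supplies an N-terminal 3X FLAG tag for detection of the protein and a C-terminal wild-type FokI nuclease domain, so the inserted repeats sit between these to form a complete TALE–FokI fusion. Expression in mammalian cells is driven by the CMV promoter, and the vector type also indicates a T7 promoter that permits in vitro synthesis of mRNA. Use of a BGH reverse sequencing primer suggests a BGH polyadenylation region downstream of the coding sequence.

Because FokI cleaves DNA only as a dimer, this left TALEN is meant to be used together with a matching right-hand TALEN binding the opposite strand nearby, producing a double-strand break at the EWSR1 locus for targeted gene disruption or editing. The construct comes from a collection of TALENs generated by the FLASH high-throughput assembly method for genome editing in human cells.
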