>Addgene plasmid #36695 | TAL2252 | depositor partial sequence | sequence record 45888 | TAL2252 sequence 1640 bps
GAACCTGACCCCAGACCAGGTAGTCGCAATCGCGAACAATAATGGGGGAAAGCAAGCCCTGGAAACCGTG
CAAAGGTTGTTGCCGGTCCTTTGTCAAGACCACGGCCTTACACCGGAGCAAGTCGTGGCCATTGCAAATA
ATAACGGTGGCAAACAGGCTCTTGAGACGGTTCAGAGACTTCTCCCAGTTCTCTGTCAAGCCCACGGGCT
GACTCCCGATCAAGTTGTAGCGATTGCGTCGCATGACGGAGGGAAACAAGCATTGGAGACTGTCCAACGG
CTCCTTCCCGTGTTGTGTCAAGCCCACGGTTTGACGCCTGCACAAGTGGTCGCCATCGCCAACAACAACG
GCGGTAAGCAGGCGCTGGAAACAGTACAGCGCCTGCTGCCTGTACTGTGCCAGGATCATGGACTGACCCC
AGACCAGGTAGTCGCAATCGCGTCAAACGGAGGGGGAAAGCAAGCCCTGGAAACCGTGCAAAGGTTGTTG
CCGGTCCTTTGTCAAGACCACGGCCTTACACCGGAGCAAGTCGTGGCCATTGCATCCCACGACGGTGGCA
AACAGGCTCTTGAGACGGTTCAGAGACTTCTCCCAGTTCTCTGTCAAGCCCACGGGCTGACTCCCGATCA
AGTTGTAGCGATTGCGTCGCATGACGGAGGGAAACAAGCATTGGAGACTGTCCAACGGCTCCTTCCCGTG
TTGTGTCAAGCCCACGGTTTGACGCCTGCACAAGTGGTCGCCATCGCCTCCAATATTGGCGGTAAGCAGG
CGCTGGAAACAGTACAGCGCCTGCTGCCTGTACTGTGCCAGGATCATGGACTGACCCCAGACCAGGTAGT
CGCAATCGCGTCACATGACGGGGGAAAGCAAGCCCTGGAAACCGTGCAAAGGTTGTTGCCGGTCCTTTGT
CAAGACCACGGCCTTACACCGGAGCAAGTCGTGGCCATTGCAAATAATAACGGTGGCAAACAGGCTCTTG
AGACGGTTCAGAGACTTCTCCCAGTTCTCTGTCAAGCCCACGGGCTGACTCCCGATCAAGTTGTAGCGAT
TGCGAATAACAATGGAGGGAAACAAGCATTGGAGACTGTCCAACGGCTCCTTCCCGTGTTGTGTCAAGCC
CACGGTTTGACGCCTGCACAAGTGGTCGCCATCGCCAACAACAACGGCGGTAAGCAGGCGCTGGAAACAG
TACAGCGCCTGCTGCCTGTACTGTGCCAGGATCATGGACTGACCCCAGACCAGGTAGTCGCAATCGCGTC
AAACGGAGGGGGAAAGCAAGCCCTGGAAACCGTGCAAAGGTTGTTGCCGGTCCTTTGTCAAGACCACGGC
CTTACACCGGAGCAAGTCGTGGCCATTGCAAATAATAACGGTGGCAAACAGGCTCTTGAGACGGTTCAGA
GACTTCTCCCAGTTCTCTGTCAAGCCCACGGGCTGACTCCCGATCAAGTTGTAGCGATTGCGTCGAACAT
TGGAGGGAAACAAGCATTGGAGACTGTCCAACGGCTCCTTCCCGTGTTGTGTCAAGCCCACGGTTTGACG
CCTGCACAAGTGGTCGCCATCGCCAACAACAACGGCGGTAAGCAGGCGCTGGAAACAGTACAGCGCCTGC
TGCCTGTACTGTGCCAGGATCATGGACTGA
