>Addgene plasmid #36695 | TAL2252 | addgene partial sequence | sequence record 48205 | CMV-F 5'-CGCAAATGGGCGGTAGGCGTG-3'
GAGCTCTCTGGCTAACTAGAGAACCCACTGCTTACTGGCTTATCGAAATTAATACGACTCACTATAGGGA
GACCCAAGCTGGCTAGCACCATGGACTACAAAGACCATGACGGTGATTATAAAGATCATGACATCGATTA
CAAGGATGACGATGACAAGATGGCCCCCAAGAAGAAGAGGAAGGTGGGCATTCACCGCGGGGTACCTATG
GTGGACTTGAGGACACTCGGTTATTCGCAACAGCAACAGGAGAAAATCAAGCCTAAGGTCAGGAGCACCG
TCGCGCAACACCACGAGGCGCTTGTGGGGCATGGCTTCACTCATGCGCATATTGTCGCGCTTTCACAGCA
CCCTGCGGCGCTTGGGACGGTGGCTGTCAAATACCAAGATATGATTGCGGCCCTGCCCGAAGCCACGCAC
GAGGCAATTGTAGGGGTCGGTAAACAGTGGTCGGGAGCGCGAGCACTTGAGGCGCTGCTGACTGTGGCGG
GTGAGCTTAGGGGGCCTCCGCTCCAGCTCGACACCGGGCAGCTGCTGAAGATC
