>Addgene plasmid #36695 | TAL2252 | addgene partial sequence | sequence record 48206 | JDS-TALEN-F 5'-TAGGGGTCGGTAAACAGTGG-3'
CGCTGCTGACTGTGGCGGGTGAGCTTAGGGGGCCTCCGCTCCAGCTCGACACCGGGCAGCTGCTGAAGAT
CGCGAAGAGAGGGGGAGTAACAGCGGTAGAGGCAGTGCACGCCTGGCGCAATGCGCTCACCGGGGCCCCC
TTGAACCTGACCCCAGACCAGGTAGTCGCAATCGCGAACAATAATGGGGGAAAGCAAGCCCTGGAAACCG
TGCAAAGGTTGTTGCCGGTCCTTTGTCAAGACCACGGCCTTACACCGGAGCAAGTCGTGGCCATTGCAAA
TAATAACGGTGGCAAACAGGCTCTTGAGACGGTTCAGAGACTTCTCCCAGTTCTCTGTCAAGCCCACGGG
CTGACTCCCGATCAAGTTGTAGCGATTGCGTCGCATGACGGAGGGAAACAAGCATTGGAGACTGTCCAAC
GGCTCCTTCCCGTGTTGTGTCAAGCCCACGGTTTGACGCCTGCACAAGTGGTCGCCATCGCCAACAACAA
CGGCGGTAAGCAGGCGCTGGAAACAGTACAGCGCCTGCTGCCTGTACTGTGCCAGGATCATGGACTGACC
CC
